>Addgene plasmid #126230 | pGWB14-LYX012 | addgene full sequence | sequence record 246290 | Addgene NGS Result
TCGGTCTTGCCTTGCTCGTCGGTGATGTACTTCACCAGCTCCGCGAAGTCGCTCTTCTTGATGGAGCGCA
TGGGGACGTGCTTGGCAATCACGCGCACCCCCCGGCCGTTTTAGCGGCTAAAAAAGTCATGGCTCTGCCC
TCGGGCGGACCACGCCCATCATGACCTTGCCAAGCTCGTCCTGCTTCTCTTCGATCTTCGCCAGCAGGGC
GAGGATCGTGGCATCACCGAACCGCGCCGTGCGCGGGTCGTCGGTGAGCCAGAGTTTCAGCAGGCCGCCC
AGGCGGCCCAGGTCGCCATTGATGCGGGCCAGCTCGCGGACGTGCTCATAGTCCACGACGCCCGTGATTT
TGTAGCCCTGGCCGACGGCCAGCAGGTAGGCCGACAGGCTCATGCCGGCCGCCGCCGCCTTTTCCTCAAT
CGCTCTTCGTTCGTCTGGAAGGCAGTACACCTTGATAGGTGGGCTGCCCTTCCTGGTTGGCTTGGTTTCA
TCAGCCATCCGCTTGCCCTCATCTGTTACGCCGGCGGTAGCCGGCCAGCCTCGCAGAGCAGGATTCCCGT
TGAGCACCGCCAGGTGCGAATAAGGGACAGTGAAGAAGGAACACCCGCTCGCGGGTGGGCCTACTTCACC
TATCCTGCCCGGCTGACGCCGTTGGATACACCAAGGAAAGTCTACACGAACCCTTTGGCAAAATCCTGTA
TATCGTGCGAAAAAGGATGGATATACCGAAAAAATCGCTATAATGACCCCGAAGCAGGGTTATGCAGCGG
AAAAGCGCCACGCTTCCCGAAGGGAGAAAGGCGGACAGGTATCCGGTAAGCGGCAGGGTCGGAACAGGAG
AGCGCACGAGGGAGCTTCCAGGGGGAAACGCCTGGTATCTTTATAGTCCTGTCGGGTTTCGCCACCTCTG
ACTTGAGCGTCGATTTTTGTGATGCTCGTCAGGGGGGCGGAGCCTATGGAAAAACGCCAGCAACGCGGCC
TTTTTACGGTTCCTGGCCTTTTGCTGGCCTTTTGCTCACATGTTCTTTCCTGCGTTATCCCCTGATTCTG
TGGATAACCGTATTACCGCCTTTGAGTGAGCTGATACCGCTCGCCGCAGCCGAACGACCGAGCGCAGCGA
GTCAGTGAGCGAGGAAGCGGAAGAGCGCCAGAAGGCCGCCAGAGAGGCCGAGCGCGGCCGTGAGGCTTGG
ACGCTAGGGCAGGGCATGAAAAAGCCCGTAGCGGGCTGCTACGGGCGTCTGACGCGGTGGAAAGGGGGAG
GGGATGTTGTCTACATGGCTCTGCTGTAGTGAGTGGGTTGCGCTCCGGCAGCGGTCCTGATCAATCGTCA
CCCTTTCTCGGTCCTTCAACGTTCCTGACAACGAGCCTCCTTTTCGCCAATCCATCGACAATCACCGCGA
GTCCCTGCTCGAACGCTGCGTCCGGACCGGCTTCGTCGAAGGCGTCTATCGCGGCCCGCAACAGCGGCGA
GAGCGGAGCCTGTTCAACGGTGCCGCCGCGCTCGCCGGCATCGCTGTCGCCGGCCTGCTCCTCAAGCACG
GCCCCAACAGTGAAGTAGCTGATTGTCATCAGCGCATTGACGGCGTCCCCGGCCGAAAAACCCGCCTCGC
AGAGGAAGCGAAGCTGCGCGTCGGCCGTTTCCATCTGCGGTGCGCCCGGTCGCGTGCCGGCATGGATGCG
CGCGCCATCGCGGTAGGCGAGCAGCGCCTGCCTGAAGCTGCGGGCATTCCCGATCAGAAATGAGCGCCAG
TCGTCGTCGGCTCTCGGCACCGAATGCGTATGATTCTCCGCCAGCATGGCTTCGGCCAGTGCGTCGAGCA
GCGCCCGCTTGTTCCTGAAGTGCCAGTAAAGCGCCGGCTGCTGAACCCCCAACCGTTCCGCCAGTTTGCG
TGTCGTCAGACCGTCTACGCCGACCTCGTTCAACAGGTCCAGGGCGGCACGGATCACTGTATTCGGCTGC
AACTTTGTCATGCTTGACACTTTATCACTGATAAACATAATATGTCCACCAACTTATCAGTGATAAAGAA
TCCGCGCGTTCAATCGGACCAGCGGAGGCTGGTCCGGAGGCCAGACGTGAAACCCAACATACCCCTGATC
GTAATTCTGAGCACTGTCGCGCTCGACGCTGTCGGCATCGGCCTGATTATGCCGGTGCTGCCGGGCCTCC
TGCGCGATCTGGTTCACTCGAACGACGTCACCGCCCACTATGGCATTCTGCTGGCGCTGTATGCGTTGGT
GCAATTTGCCTGCGCACCTGTGCTGGGCGCGCTGTCGGATCGTTTCGGGCGGCGGCCAATCTTGCTCGTC
TCGCTGGCCGGCGCCAGATCTGGGGAACCCTGTGGTTGGCATGCACATACAAATGGACGAACGGATAAAC
CTTTTCACGCCCTTTTAAATATCCGATTATTCTAATAAACGCTCTTTTCTCTTAGGTTTACCCGCCAATA
TATCCTGTCAAACACTGATAGTTTAAACGTTGCGATTAAGAATTCGAGCTCGGTACCCCCCTACTCCAAA
AATGTCAAAGATACAGTCTCAGAAGACCAAAGGGCTATTGAGACTTTTCAACAAAGGGTAATTTCGGGAA
ACCTCCTCGGATTCCATTGCCCAGCTATCTGTCACTTCATCGAAAGGACAGTAGAAAAGGAAGGTGGCTC
CTACAAATGCCATCATTGCGATAAAGGAAAGGCTATCATTCAAGATGCCTCTGCCGACAGTGGTCCCAAA
GATGGACCCCCACCCACGAGGAGCATCGTGGAAAAAGAAGACGTTCCAACCACGTCTTCAAAGCAAGTGG
ATTGATGTGACATCTCCACTGACGTAAGGGATGACGCACAATCCCACTATCCTTCGCAAGACCCTTCCTC
TATATAAGGAAGTTCATTTCATTTGGAGAGGACAGCCCAAGCTTCGACTCTAGAGGATCCCCTTAAATCG
ATATGGAACGAGCTATACAAGGAAACGACGCTAGGGAACAAGCTAACAGTGAACGTTGGGATGGAGGATC
AGGAGGTACCACTTCTCCCTTCAAACTTCCTGACGAAAGTCCGAGTTGGACTGAGTGGCGGCTACATAAC
GATGAGACGAATTCGAATCAAGATAATCCCCTTGGTTTCAAGGAAAGCTGGGGTTTCGGGAAAGTTGTAT
TTAAGAGATATCTCAGATACGACAGGACGGAAGCTTCACTGCACAGAGTCCTTGGATCTTGGACGGGAGA
TTCGGTTAACTATGCAGCATCTCGATTTTTCGGTTTCGACCAGATCGGATGTACCTATAGTATTCGGTTT
CGAGGAGTTAGTATCACCGTTTCTGGAGGGTCTCGAACTCTTCAGCATCTCTGTGAGATGGCAATTCGGT
CTAAGCAAGAACTGCTACAGCTTGCCCCAATCGAAGTGGAAAGTAATGTATCAAGAGGATGCCCTGAAGG
TACTCAAACCTTCGAAAAAGAAAGCGAGTAAGTCGAGGGCGAGCTCGAATTCGGTACGCTGAAATCACCA
GTCTCTCTCTACAAATCTATCTCTCTCTATTTTCTCCATAAATAATGTGTGAGTAGTTTCCCGATAAGGG
AAATTAGGGTTCTTATAGGGTTTCGCTCATGTGTTGAGCATATAAGAAACCCTTAGTATGTATTTGTATT
TGTAAAATACTTCTATCAATAAAATTTCTAATTCCTAAAACCAAAATCCAGTACTAAAATCCAGATCTCC
CTGCAGGTCCCCAGATTAGCCTTTTCAATTTCAGAAAGAATGCTAACCCACAGATGGTTAGAGAGGCTTA
CGCAGCAGGTCTCATCAAGACGATCTACCCGAGCAATAATCTCCAGGAAATCAAATACCTTCCCAAGAAG
GTTAAAGATGCAGTCAAAAGATTCAGGACTAACTGCATCAAGAACACAGAGAAAGATATATTTCTCAAGA
TCAGAAGTACTATTCCAGTATGGACGATTCAAGGCTTGCTTCACAAACCAAGGCAAGTAATAGAGATTGG
AGTCTCTAAAAAGGTAGTTCCCACTGAATCAAAGGCCATGGAGTCAAAGATTCAAATAGAGGACCTAACA
GAACTCGCCGTAAAGACTGGCGAACAGTTCATACAGAGTCTCTTACGACTCAATGACAAGAAGAAAATCT
TCGTCAACATGGTGGAGCACGACACACTTGTCTACTCCAAAAATATCAAAGATACAGTCTCAGAAGACCA
AAGGGCAATTGAGACTTTTCAACAAAGGGTAATATCCGGAAACCTCCTCGGATTCCATTGCCCAGCTATC
TGTCACTTTATTGTGAAGATAGTGGAAAAGGAAGGTGGCTCCTACAAATGCCATCATTGCGATAAAGGAA
AGGCCATCGTTGAAGATGCCTCTGCCGACAGTGGTCCCAAAGATGGACCCCCACCCACGAGGAGCATCGT
GGAAAAAGAAGACGTTCCAACCACGTCTTCAAAGCAAGTGGATTGATGTGATATCTCCACTGACGTAAGG
GATGACGCACAATCCCACTATCCTTCGCAAGACCCTTCCTCTATATAAGGAAGTTCATTTCATTTGGAGA
GAACACGGGGGACTCTAGAGTTATCAACAAGTTTGTACAAAAAAGCAGGCTCCACCACTAGTATGGCAGC
AGCTATGGAATTTTGGAATAGTACATCTGTAGATGTTCACTCAACACCAGAACCTATTATTACTTCTGGT
GGTGAATTAATGGAAGCACTTGAACCTTTTATGAAAAGTGCTTCTTCTTCTCCTTCTTCTAATTTCCCTC
CTTCTATTTCTACTCCTTTCCCTTCTTCTGATTTTCACTCTCTTCCTTCATTTCCTCCTCCTCTTCCTAC
CCCTACTTCTACCATTTCATATCCTTGCACTTTTTTTTACCAAACAGCACCTCAACCTATGGGCTCTGAA
TCTTGTTCMACTTCCACTACTGAAAACACCCAAATCTTTTCAACTGGGTTTTCGGGTTATGGAATGGAGC
AACCAGGCTCAATCGGGTTGAATCAATTAACCCCAGCTCAGATCCAACAAATTCAAGCCCAAATCAACTT
CCAAACCCAACAACAACACCAGATGATGTTCCATGATGGGTACCACCACCATGCATCTACTATGAACTTG
TTGGGCCCAAAGCCCGTTCAAATGAAGCAATCGGGCTCACCACCAAAGCCCACTAAGCTCTACAGAGGCG
TTAGACAACGTCACTGGGGAAAGTGGGTCGCTGAAATCCGATTGCCCAAGAACCGGACCCGGCTTTGGCT
TGGCACCTTTGACACTGCTGAAGAAGCTGCGTTGGCCTATGACAAGGCGGCGTATATGCTGCGTGGCGAC
TTTGCTAGACTCAACTTTCCCCATCTCCGCCACAACGGTTCCCTTATCGGCGGCGAATTCGGAGAGTACA
ATCCATTGCATTCCTCTGTTGATGCTAAGTTGAAGGAGATTTGCGAGAGCTTGGCGCAGGGGAAGAGCAT
TGACTCTAGGAAGAAGAAGACGTCCAAAGGGTCTTCCGCGGCCGCGTTGGTGAAAATGGAGGAAGAGGAG
AGCAAGGTGGTGGAAGGTGGATCCGAGAGTGACGGGTCGGGTTCAGGGTCAGGTGGATCCTCGCCCGTAA
CTGACCTGACATTTCCGGAGTTTACTCAGGAAGAGTCAACGTGGGACATGTGTTCGGAGAATACGTTGTT
GCAGAAGTATCCATCTCATGAGATTGATTGGGCCGCTTTACCCGGGGACCCAGCTTTCTTGTACAAAGTG
GTTGATAACAGCGGGTTAATTAACATCTTTTACCCATACGATGTTCCTGACTATGCGGGCTATCCCTATG
ACGTCCCGGACTATGCAGGATCCTATCCATATGACGTTCCAGATTACGCTGCTCAGTGCAGCGCTTAGAG
CTCGAATTTCCCCGATCGTTCAAACATTTGGCAATAAAGTTTCTTAAGATTGAATCCTGTTGCCGGTCTT
GCGATGATTATCATATAATTTCTGTTGAATTACGTTAAGCATGTAATAATTAACATGTAATGCATGACGT
TATTTATGAGATGGGTTTTTATGATTAGAGTCCCGCAATTATACATTTAATACGCGATAGAAAACAAAAT
ATAGCGCGCAAACTAGGATAAATTATCGCGCGCGGTGTCATCTATGTTACTAGATCGGGAATTAGCTTCA
TCAACGCAAGACATGCGCACGACCGTCTGACAGGAGAGGAATTTCCGACGAGCACAGAAAGGACTTGCTC
TTGGACGTAGGCCTATTTCTCAGGCACATGTATCAAGTGTTCGGACGTGGGTTTTCGATGGTGTATCAGC
CGCCGCCAACTGGGAGATGAGGAGGCTTTCTTGGGGGGCAGTCAGCAGTTCATTTCACAAGACAGAGGAA
CTTGTAAGGAGATGCACTGATTTATCTTGGCGCAAACCAGCAGGACGAATTAGTGGGAATAGCCCGCGAA
TATCTAAGTTATGCCTGTCGGCATGAGCAGAAACTTCCAATTCGAAACAGTTTGGAGAGGTTGTTTTTGG
GCATACCTTTTGTTAGTCAGCCTCTCGATTGCTCATCGTCATTACACAGTACCGAAGTTTGATCGATCTA
GTAACATAGATGACACCGCGCGCGATAATTTATCCTAGTTTGCGCGCTATATTTTGTTTTCTATCGCGTA
TTAAATGTATAATTGCGGGACTCTAATCATAAAAACCCATCTCATAAATAACGTCATGCATTACATGTTA
ATTATTACATGCTTAACGTAATTCAACAGAAATTATATGATAATCATCGCAAGACCGGCAACAGGATTCA
ATCTTAAGAAACTTTATTGCCAAATGTTTGAACGATCTGCTTCGACGCACTCCTTCTTTACTCCACCATC
TCGTCCTTATTGAAAACGTGGGTAGCACCAAAACGAATCAAGTCGCTGGAACTGAAGTTACCAATCACGC
TGGATGATTTGCCAGTTGGATTAATCTTGCCTTTCCCCGCATGAATAATATTGATGAATGCATGCGTGAG
GGGTATTTCGATTTTGGCAATAGCTGCAATTGCCGCGACATCCTCCAACGAGCATAATTCTTCAGAAAAA
TAGCGATGTTCCATGTTGTCAGGGCATGCATGATGCACGTTATGAGGTGACGGTGCTAGGCAGTATTCCC
TCAAAGTTTCATAGTCAGTATCATATTCATCATTGCATTCCTGCAAGAGAGAATTGAGACGCAATCCACA
CGCTGCGGCAACCTTCCGGCGTTCGTGGTCTATTTGCTCTTGGACGTTGCAAACGTAAGTGTTGGATCCC
GGTCGGCATCTACTCTATTCCTTTGCCCTCGGACGAGTGCTGGGGCGTCGGTTTCCACTATCGGCGAGTA
CTTCTACACAGCCATCGGTCCAGACGGCCGCGCTTCTGCGGGCGATTTGTGTACGCCCGACAGTCCCGGC
TCCGGATCGGACGATTGCGTCGCATCGACCCTGCGCCCAAGCTGCATCATCGAAATTGCCGTCAACCAAG
CTCTGATAGAGTTGGTCAAGACCAATGCGGAGCATATACGCCCGGAGCCGCGGCGATCCTGCAAGCTCCG
GATGCCTCCGCTCGAAGTAGCGCGTCTGCTGCTCCATACAAGCCAACCACGGCCTCCAGAAGAAGATGTT
GGCGACCTCGTATTGGGAATCCCCGAACATCGCCTCGCTCCAGTCAATGACCGCTGTTATGCGGCCATTG
TCCGTCAGGACATTGTTGGAGCCGAAATCCGCGTGCACGAGGTGCCGGACTTCGGGGCAGTCCTCGGCCC
AAAGCATCAGCTCATCGAGAGCCTGCGCGACGGACGCACTGACGGTGTCGTCCATCACAGTTTGCCAGTG
ATACACATGGGGATCAGCAATCGCGCATATGAAATCACGCCATGTAGTGTATTGACCGATTCCTTGCGGT
CCGAATGGGCCGAACCCGCTCGTCTGGCTAAGATCGGCCGCAGCGATCGCATCCATGGCCTCCGCGACCG
GCTGCAGAACAGCGGGCAGTTCGGTTTCAGGCAGGTCTTGCAACGTGACACCCTGTGCACGGCGGGAGAT
GCAATAGGTCAGGCTCTCGCTGAATTCCCCAATGTCAAGCACTTCCGGAATCGGGAGCGCGGCCGATGCA
AAGTGCCGATAAACATAACGATCTTTGTAGAAACCATCGGCGCAGCTATTTACCCGCAGGACATATCCAC
GCCCTCCTACATCGAAGCTGAAAGCACGAGATTCTTCGCCCTCCGAGAGCTGCATCAGGTCGGAGACGCT
GTCGAACTTTTCGATCAGAAACTTCTCGACAGACGTCGCGGTGAGTTCAGGCTTTTTCATATCGGGGTCG
TCCTCTCCAAATGAAATGAACTTCCTTATATAGAGGAAGGGTCTTGCGAAGGATAGTGGGATTGTGCGTC
ATCCCTTACGTCAGTGGAGATATCACATCAATCCACTTGCTTTGAAGACGTGGTTGGAACGTCTTCTTTT
TCCACGATGCTCCTCGTGGGTGGGGGTCCATCTTTGGGACCACTGTCGGCAGAGGCATCTTGAACGATAG
CCTTTCCTTTATCGCAATGATGGCATTTGTAGGTGCCACCTTCCTTTTCTACTGTCCTTTTGATGAAGTG
ACAGATAGCTGGGCAATGGAATCCGAGGAGGTTTCCCGATATTACCCTTTGTTGAAAAGTCTCAATAGCC
CTTTGGTCTTCTGAGACTGTATCTTTGATATTCTTGGAGTAGACGAGAGTGTCGTGCTCCACCATGTTGA
CGGATCTCTAGGACGCGTCCTAGAAGCTAATTCACTGGCCGTCGTTTTACAACGTCGTGACTGGGAAAAC
CCTGGCGTTACCCAACTTAATCGCCTTGCAGCACATCCCCCTTTCGCCAGCTGGCGTAATAGCGAAGAGG
CCCGCACCGATCGCCCTTCCCAACAGTTGCGCAGCCTGAATG
[44 nt withheld, positions 8933-8976]
C
[141 nt withheld, positions 8978-9118]
CCTTTGACGTTGGAGTCCACGTTCTTT
[37 nt withheld, positions 9146-9182]
ACCCTATCTCGGGCTATTCTTTTGATTTATAAGGGATTTTGCCGATTTCGGAACCACCATCAAACAGGAT
TTTCGCCTGCTGGGGCAAACCAGCGTGGACCGCTTGCTGCAACTCTCTCAGGGCCAGGCGGTGAAGGGCA
ATCAGCTGTTGCCCGTCTCACTGGTGAAAAGAAAAACCACCCCAGTACATTAAAAACGTCCGCAATGTGT
TATTAAGTTGTCTAAGCGTCAATTTGTTTACACCACAATATATCCTGCCACCAGCCAGCCAACAGCTCCC
CGACCGGCAGCTCGGCACAAAATCACCACTCGATACAGGCAGCCCATCAGTCCGGGACGGCGTCAGCGGG
AGAGCCGTTGTAAGGCGGCAGACTTTGCTCATGTTACCGATGCTATTCGGAAGAACGGCAACTAAGCTGC
CGGGTTTGAAACACGGATGATCTCGCGGAGGGTAGCATGTTGATTGTAACGATGACAGAGCGTTGCTGCC
TGTGATCAAATATCATCTCCCTCGCAGAGATCCGAATTATCAGCCTTCTTATTCATTTCTCGCTTAACCG
TGACAGGCTGTCGATCTTGAGAACTATGCCGACATAATAGGAAATCGCTGGATAAAGCCGCTGAGGAAGC
TGAGTGGCGCTATTTCTTTAGAAGTGAACGTTGACGATATCAACTCCCCTATCCATTGCTCACCGAATGG
TACAGGTCGGGGACCCGAAGTTCCGACTGTCGGCCTGATGCATCCCCGGCTGATCGACCCCAGATCTGGG
GCTGAGAAAGCCCAGTAAGGAAACAACTGTAGGTTCGAGTCGCGAGATCCCCCGGAACCAAAGGAAGTAG
GTTAAACCCGCTCCGATCAGGCCGAGCCACGCCAGGCCGAGAACATTGGTTCCTGTAGGCATCGGGATTG
GCGGATCAAACACTAAAGCTACTGGAACGAGCAGAAGTCCTCCGGCCGCCAGTTGCCAGGCGGTAAAGGT
GAGCAGAGGCACGGGAGGTTGCCACTTGCGGGTCAGCACGGTTCCGAACGCCATGGAAACCGCCCCCGCC
AGGCCCGCTGCGACGCCGACAGGATCTAGCGCTGCGTTTGGTGTCAACACCAACAGCGCCACGCCCGCAG
TTCCGCAAATAGCCCCCAGGACCGCCATCAATCGTATCGGGCTACCTAGCAGAGCGGCAGAGATGAACAC
GACCATCAGCGGCTGCACAGCGCCTACCGTCGCCGCGACCCCGCCCGGCAGGCGGTAGACCGAAATAAAC
AACAAGCTCCAGAATAGCGAAATATTAAGTGCGCCGAGGATGAAGATGCGCATCCACCAGATTCCCGTTG
GAATCTGTCGGACGATCATCACGAGCAATAAACCCGCCGGCAACGCCCGCAGCAGCATACCGGCGACCCC
TCGGCCTCGCTGTTCGGGCTCCACGAAAACGCCGGACAGATGCGCCTTGTGAGCGTCCTTGGGGCCGTCC
TCCTGTTTGAAGACCGACAGCCCAATGATCTCGCCGTCGATGTAGGCGCCGAATGCCACGGCATCTCGCA
ACCGTTCAGCGAACGCCTCCATGGGCTTTTTCTCCTCGTGCTCGTAAACGGACCCGAACATCTCTGGAGC
TTTCTTCAGGGCCGACAATCGGATCTCGCGGAAATCCTGCACGTCGGCCGCTCCAAGCCGTCGAATCTGA
GCCTTAATCACAATTGTCAATTTTAATCCTCTGTTTATCGGCAGTTCGTAGAGCGCGCCGTGCGTCCCGA
GCGATACTGAGCGAAGCAAGTGCGTCGAGCAGTGCCCGCTTGTTCCTGAAATGCCAGTAAAGCGCTGGCT
GCTGAACCCCCAGCCGGAACTGACCCCACAAGGCCCTAGCGTTTGCAATGCACCAGGTCATCATTGACCC
AGGCGTGTTCCACCAGGCCGCTGCCTCGCAACTCTTCGCAGGCTTCGCCGACCTGCTCGCGCCACTTCTT
CACGCGGGTGGAATCCGATCCGCACATGAGGCGGAAGGTTTCCAGCTTGAGCGGGTACGGCTCCCGGTGC
GAGCTGAAATAGTCGAACATCCGTCGGGCCGTCGGCGACAGCTTGCGGTACTTCTCCCATATGAATTTCG
TGTAGTGGTCGCCAGCAAACAGCACGACGATTTCCTCGTCGATCAGGACCTGGCAACGGGACGTTTTCTT
GCCACGGTCCAGGACGCGGAAGCGGTGCAGCAGCGACACCGATTCCAGGTGCCCAACGCGGTCGGACGTG
AAGCCCATCGCCGTCGCCTGTAGGCGCGACAGGCATTCCTCGGCCTTCGTGTAATACCGGCCATTGATCG
ACCAGCCCAGGTCCTGGCAAAGCTCGTAGAACGTGAAGGTGATCGGCTCGCCGATAGGGGTGCGCTTCGC
GTACTCCAACACCTGCTGCCACACCAGTTCGTCATCGTCGGCCCGCAGCTCGACGCCGGTGTAGGTGATC
TTCACGTCCTTGTTGACGTGGAAAATGACCTTGTTTTGCAGCGCCTCGCGCGGGATTTTCTTGTTGCGCG
TGGTGAACAGGGCAGAGCGGGCCGTGTCGTTTGGCATCGCTCGCATCGTGTCCGGCCACGGCGCAATATC
GAACAAGGAAAGCTGCATTTCCTTGATCTGCTGCTTCGTGTGTTTCAGCAACGCGGCCTGCTTGGCCTCG
CTGACCTGTTTTGCCAGGTCCTCGCCGGCGGTTTTTCGCTTCTTGGTCGTCATAGTTCCTCGCGTGTCGA
TGGTCATCGACTTCGCCAAACCTGCCGCCTCCTGTTCGAGACGACGCGAACGCTCCACGGCGGCCGATGG
CGCGGGCAGGGCAGGGGGAGCCAGTTGCACGCTGTCGCGCTCGATCTTGGCCGTAGCTTGCTGGACCATC
GAGCCGACGGACTGGAAGGTTTCGCGGGGCGCACGCATGACGGTGCGGCTTGCGATGGTTTCGGCATCCT
CGGCGGAAAACCCCGCGTCGATCAGTTCTTGCCTGTATGCCTTCCGGTCAAACGTCCGATTCATTCACCC
TCCTTGCGGGATTGCCCCGACTCACGCCGGGGCAATGTGCCCTTATTCCTGATTTGACCCGCCTGGTGCC
TTGGTGTCCAGATAATCCACCTTATCGGCAATGAAGTCGGTCCCGTAGACCGTCTGGCCGTCCTTCTCGT
ACTTGGTATTCCGAATCTTGCCCTGCACGAATACCAGCGACCCCTTGCCCAAATACTTGCCGTGGGCCTC
GGCCTGAGAGCCAAAACACTTGATGCGGAAGAAGTCGGTGCGCTCCTGCTTGTCGCCGGCATCGTTGCGC
CACATCTAGGTACTAAAACAATTCATCCAGTAAAATATAATATTTTATTTTCTCCCAATCAGGCTTGATC
CCCAGTAAGTCAAAAAATAGCTCGACATACTGTTCTTCCCCGATATCCTCCCTGATCGACCGGACGCAGA
AGGCAATGTCATACCACTTGTCCGCCCTGCCGCTTCTCCCAAGATCAATAAAGCCACTTACTTTGCCATC
TTTCACAAAGATGTTGCTGTCTCCCAGGTCGCCGTGGGAAAAGACAAGTTCCTCTTCGGGCTTTTCCGTC
TTTAAAAAATCATACAGCTCGCGCGGATCTTTAAATGGAGTGTCTTCTTCCCAGTTTTCGCAATCCACAT
CGGCCAGATCGTTATTCAGTAAGTAATCCAATTCGGCTAAGCGGCTGTCTAAGCTATTCGTATAGGGACA
ATCCGATATGTCGATGGAGTGAAAGAGCCTGATGCACTCCGCATACAGCTCGATAATCTTTTCAGGGCTT
TGTTCATCTTCATACTCTTCCGAGCAAAGGACGCCATCGGCCTCACTCATGAGCAGATTGCTCCAGCCAT
CATGCCGTTCAAAGTGCAGGACCTTTGGAACAGGCAGCTTTCCTTCCAGCCATAGCATCATGTCCTTTTC
CCGTTCCACATCATAGGTGGTCCCTTTATACCGGCTGTCCGTCATTTTTAAATATAGGTTTTCATTTTCT
CCCACCAGCTTATATACCTTAGCAGGAGACATTCCTTCCGTATCTTTTACGCAGCGGTATTTTTCGATCA
GTTTTTTCAATTCCGGTGATATTCTCATTTTAGCCATTTATTATTTCCTTCCTCTTTTCTACAGTATTTA
AAGATACCCCAAGAAGCTAATTATAACAAGACGAACTCCAATTCACTGTTCCTTGCATTCTAAAACCTTA
AATACCAGAAAACAGCTTTTTCAAAGTTGTTTTCAAAGTTGGCGTATAACATAGTATCGACGGAGCCGAT
TTTGAAACCACAATTATGGGTGATGCTGCCAACTTACTGATTTAGTGTATGATGGTGTTTTTGAGGTGCT
CCAGTGGCTTCTGTTTCTATCAGCTGTCCCTCCTGTTCAGCTACTGACGGGGTGGTGCGTAACGGCAAAA
GCACCGCCGGACATCAGCGCTATCTCTGCTCTCACTGCCGTAAAACATGGCAACTGCAGTTCACTTACAC
CGCTTCTCAACCCGGTACGCACCAGAAAATCATTGATATGGCCATGAATGGCGTTGGATGCCGGGCAACA
GCCCGCATTATGGGCGTTGGCCTCAACACGATTTTACGTCACTTAAAAAACTCAGGCCGCAGTCGGTAAC
CTCGCGCATACAGCCGGGCAGTGACGTCATCGTCTGCGCGGAAATGGACGAACAGTGGGGCTATGTCGGG
GCTAAATCGCGCCAGCGCTGGCTGTTTTACGCGTATGACAGTCTCCGGAAGACGGTTGTTGCGCACGTAT
TCGGTGAACGCACTATGGCGACGCTGGGGCGTCTTATGAGCCTGCTGTCACCCTTTGACGTGGTGATATG
GATGACGGATGGCTGGCCGCTGTATGAATCCCGCCTGAAGGGAAAGCTGCACGTAATCAGCAAGCGATAT
ACGCAGCGAATTGAGCGGCATAACCTGAATCTGAGGCAGCACCTGGCACGGCTGGGACGGAAGTCGCTGT
CGTTCTCAAAATCGGTGGAGCTGCATGACAAAGTCATCGGGCATTATCTGAACATAAAACACTATCAATA
AGTTGGAGTCATTACCCAATTATGATAGAATTTACAAGCTATAAGGTTATTGTCCTGGGTTTCAAGCATT
AGTCCATGCAAGTTTTTATGCTTTGCCCATTCTATAGATATATTGATAAGCGCGCTGCCTATGCCTTGCC
CCCTGAAATCCTTACATACGGCGATATCTTCTATATAAAAGATATATTATCTTATCAGTATTGTCAATAT
ATTCAAGGCAATCTGCCTCCTCATCCTCTTCATCCTCTTCGTCTTGGTAGCTTTTTAAATATGGCGCTTC
ATAGAGTAATTCTGTAAAGGTCCAATTCTCGTTTTCATACCTCGGTATAATCTTACCTATCACCTCAAAT
GGTTCGCTGGGTTTATCGCACCCCCGAACACGAGCACGGCACCCGCGACCACTATGCCAAGAATGCCCAA
GGTAAAAATTGCCGGCCCCGCCATGAAGTCCGTGAATGCCCCGACGGCCGAAGTGAAGGGCAGGCCGCCA
CCCAGGCCGCCGCCCTCACTGCCCGGCACCTGGTCGCTGAATGTCGATGCCAGCACCTGCGGCACGTCAA
TGCTTCCGGGCGTCGCGCTCGGGCTGATCGCCCATCCCGTTACTGCCCCGATCCCGGCAATGGCAAGGAC
TGCCAGCGCTGCCATTTTTGGGGTGAGGCCGTTCGCGGCCGAGGGGCGCAGCCCCTGGGGGGATGGGAGG
CCCGCGTTAGCGGGCCGGGAGGGTTCGAGAAGGGGGGGCACCCCCCTTCGGCGTGCGCGGTCACGCGCAC
AGGGCGCAGCCCTGGTTAAAAACAAGGTTTATAAATATTGGTTTAAAAGCAGGTTAAAAGACAGGTTAGC
GGTGGCCGAAAAACGGGCGGAAACCCTTGCAAATGCTGGATTTTCTGCCTGTGGACAGCCCCTCAAATGT
CAATAGGTGCGCCCCTCATCTGTCAGCACTCTGCCCCTCAAGTGTCAAGGATCGCGCCCCTCATCTGTCA
GTAGTCGCGCCCCTCAAGTGTCAATACCGCAGGGCACTTATCCCCAGGCTTGTCCACATCATCTGTGGGA
AACTCGCGTAAAATCAGGCGTTTTCGCCGATTTGCGAGGCTGGCCAGCTCCACGTCGCCGGCCGAAATCG
AGCCTGCCCCTCATCTGTCAACGCCGCGCCGGGTGAGTCGGCCCCTCAAGTGTCAACGTCCGCCCCTCAT
CTGTCAGTGAGGGCCAAGTTTTCCGCGAGGTATCCACAACGCCGGCGGCCGCGGTGTCTCGCACACGGCT
TCGACGGCGTTTCTGGCGCGTTTGCAGGGCCATAGACGGCCGCCAGCCCAGCGGCGAGGGCAACCAGCCC
GGTGAGCGTCGGAAAGGCGC
Features (pLannotate 1.2.2; 36 found; start..end, strand, type, name):
      3..89      -  CDS            traI (fragment): TRAI6_ECOLX - Experimental evidence at protein level: Swiss-Prot protein existence level 1. The initiation process of transfer DNA synthesis requires the interaction of at least three plasmid-specific components (TraH, I, and J) at the transfer origin resulting in the assembly of a specialised nucleoprotein complex - the relaxosome. Site- and strand-specific cleavage at the transfer origin is dependent on TraI and TraJ. From Escherichia coli.
    127..498     -  CDS            traJ: oriT-recognizing protein; traJ
    531..640     -  oriT           oriT: incP origin of transfer
    772..962     +  rep_origin     ori (fragment): high-copy-number ColE1/pMB1/pBR322/pUC origin of replication
   1321..1971    -  CDS            TetR: tetracycline resistance regulatory protein; tetR
   2077..2326    +  CDS            TcR (fragment): tetracycline efflux protein; tetA; confers resistance to tetracycline
   2436..2460    -  misc_feature   RB T-DNA repeat: right border repeat from nopaline C58 T-DNA
   2490..2508    +  misc_feature   MCS (fragment): pUC18/19 multiple cloning site
   2559..2904    +  promoter       CaMV 35S promoter: strong constitutive promoter from cauliflower mosaic virus
   2856..2902    +  promoter       minimal CaMV 35S promoter: minimal 35S promoter from cauliflower mosaic virus
   2914..2932    -  misc_feature   MCS (fragment): pUC18/19 multiple cloning site
   2943..3458    +  CDS            P19_TBSVC: Experimental evidence at protein level: Swiss-Prot protein existence level 1. Acts as a suppressor of RNA-mediated gene silencing, also known as post-transcriptional gene silencing (PTGS), a mechanism of plant viral defense that limits the accumulation of viral RNAs. Binds to short interfering RNAs (siRNAs) with high affinity. Acts as a molecular caliper to specifically select siRNAs based on the length of the duplex region of the RNA (By similarity). From Tomato bushy stunt virus (strain Cherry) (TBSV).
   3531..3707    +  polyA_signal   CaMV poly(A) signal: cauliflower mosaic virus polyadenylation signal
   4210..4551    +  promoter       CaMV 35S promoter: strong constitutive promoter from cauliflower mosaic virus
   4577..4601    +  protein_bind   attB1: mutant version of attB; recombination site for the Gateway® BP reaction BP Clonase™
   4613..5701    +  CDS            RAP2-4: RAP24_ARATH - Also known as ERF059. Experimental evidence at protein level: Swiss-Prot protein existence level 1. Probably acts as a transcriptional activator. Binds to the GCC-box pathogenesis-related promoter element. May be involved in the regulation of gene expression by stress factors and by components of stress signal transduction pathways (By similarity). From Arabidopsis thaliana (Mouse-ear cress).
   5718..5742    -  protein_bind   attB2: mutant version of attB; recombination site for the Gateway® BP reaction BP Clonase™
   5771..5860    +  CDS            3xHA: three tandem HA epitope tags
   5894..6146    +  terminator     NOS terminator: nopaline synthase terminator and poly(A) signal
   6575..6827    -  terminator     NOS terminator: nopaline synthase terminator and poly(A) signal
   6851..7279    -  CDS            nos (fragment): DHNO_AGRT7 - Protein inferred from homology: Swiss-Prot protein existence level 3. From Agrobacterium tumefaciens (strain T37).
   7295..8320    -  CDS            HygR: aminoglycoside phosphotransferase from E. coli; aph(4)-Ia; confers resistance to hygromycin
   8330..8674    -  promoter       CaMV 35S promoter: strong constitutive promoter from cauliflower mosaic virus
   8331..8377    -  promoter       minimal CaMV 35S promoter: minimal 35S promoter from cauliflower mosaic virus
   8780..8935    +  CDS            lacZα (fragment) (sequence partly withheld): LacZα fragment of β-galactosidase; lacZ fragment
   8933..9233    +  rep_origin     M13 ori (fragment) (sequence partly withheld): M13 bacteriophage origin of replication; arrow indicates direction of (+) strand synthesis
   9234..9364    +  CDS            lacI (fragment): lac repressor; lacI; The lac repressor binds to the lac operator to inhibit transcription in E. coli. This inhibition can be relieved by adding lactose or isopropyl-β-D-thiogalactopyranoside (IPTG).
   9418..9442    -  misc_feature   LB T-DNA repeat: left border repeat from nopaline C58 T-DNA
  10899..11018   -  CDS            tetR (fragment): TETR1_ECOLX - Experimental evidence at protein level: Swiss-Prot protein existence level 1. TetR is the repressor of the tetracycline resistance element; its N-terminal region forms a helix-turn-helix structure and binds DNA. Binding of tetracycline to TetR reduces the repressor affinity for the tetracycline resistance gene (tetA) promoter operator sites. From Escherichia coli.
  11038..12186   -  CDS            trfA: trans-acting replication protein that binds to and activates oriV
  12485..13279   -  CDS            KanR: aminoglycoside phosphotransferase; aphA-3; confers resistance to kanamycin
  13471..14238   +  mobile_element IS1: prokaryotic transposable element IS1
  14247..14396   -  CDS            satA (fragment): STA_BACSU - Also known as yyaR. Experimental evidence at protein level: Swiss-Prot protein existence level 1. Involved in resistance to streptothricin, a broad-spectrum antibiotic produced by streptomycetes. Detoxifies streptothricin via acetylation of the beta amino group of the first beta-lysyl moiety of streptothricin. From Bacillus subtilis (strain 168).
  14395..14589   -  CDS            satA (fragment): STA_BACSU - Also known as yyaR. Experimental evidence at protein level: Swiss-Prot protein existence level 1. Involved in resistance to streptothricin, a broad-spectrum antibiotic produced by streptomycetes. Detoxifies streptothricin via acetylation of the beta amino group of the first beta-lysyl moiety of streptothricin. From Bacillus subtilis (strain 168).
  14592..14867   -  CDS            klaC (fragment): KLAC_ECOLX - Also known as telB. Protein predicted: Swiss-Prot protein existence level 4. Belongs to the kla operon, which is associated with cryptic tellurite resistance, and IncW plasmid fertility inhibition. From Escherichia coli.
  14931..15562   -  rep_origin     oriV: incP origin of replication
