[The description below was written by a language model from this plasmid's Addgene catalogue record and pLannotate feature annotations shown in this document.]
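Description:
pGWB14-LYX012 is a plant expression binary vector built on the pGWB14 backbone for Agrobacterium-mediated transient or stable expression of a Nicotiana benthamiana transcription factor (gene model Niben101Scf02219g02002.1). The backbone is a low-copy, broad-host-range IncP-type replicon: the feature table shows oriV with its trans-acting replication protein trfA, which allow maintenance in both E. coli and Agrobacterium, and an oriT with traJ for conjugative mobilisation. Bacterial selection is by kanamycin (aphA-3). Remnants of tetracycline resistance genes, an IS1 element and other backbone fragments are also annotated but appear to be vestigial.

Between the nopaline-type right and left T-DNA borders lie three cassettes. The main one places the transcription factor coding sequence, inserted by Gibson cloning and flanked by attB1 and attB2 Gateway sites, under the constitutive CaMV 35S promoter. It is followed by a 3xHA epitope and the NOS terminator, so the protein is produced with a C-terminal HA tag suitable for immunodetection or immunoprecipitation. The automated annotation labels this ORF by similarity to Arabidopsis RAP2-4 (ERF059), suggesting an AP2/ERF-family factor, although the catalogue entry does not state the family. A second cassette, in the opposite orientation, drives the hygromycin phosphotransferase gene from a 35S promoter with a NOS terminator for selecting stably transformed plants. The feature table also shows a third cassette not mentioned in the catalogue entry: a 35S promoter driving the tomato bushy stunt virus P19 silencing suppressor with a CaMV poly(A) signal. P19 binds siRNAs and would be expected to boost transgene expression in agroinfiltrated leaves.
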