Addgene plasmid #126230: pGWB14-LYX012
Purpose: With a Nicotiana benthamiana transcription factor in PGWB14 backbone, for Agrobacterium mediated transient or stable expression corresponding transcription factor fused with a C-terminal HA tag.
Depositing lab: Silin Zhong. Depositing organization: Chinese University of Hong Kong.
Backbone
  Vector backbone: pGWB14
  Vector type: Plant Expression
  Selectable markers: Hygromycin
Growth in bacteria
  Bacterial resistance: Kanamycin, 50 μg/mL
  Growth temperature: 37°C
  Growth strain: DH5alpha
  Copy number: Low Copy
Gene/Insert
  Gene/Insert name: Niben101Scf02219g02002.1
  Species: Nicotiana benthamiana
  Promoter: CaMV 35S
  Tag / fusion protein: HA (C terminal on insert)
  Cloning method: Gibson Cloning
Terms and licenses: Academic/Nonprofit Terms; Industry Terms: Not Available to Industry
How to cite: pGWB14-LYX012 was a gift from Silin Zhong (Addgene plasmid # 126230 ; http://n2t.net/addgene:126230 ; RRID:Addgene_126230)
