>Addgene plasmid #126230 | pGWB14-LYX012 | depositor partial sequence | sequence record 241504 | Niben101Scf02219g02002.1
ATGGCAGCAGCTATGGAATTTTGGAATAGTACATCTGTAGATGTTCACTCAACACCAGAACCTATTATTA
CTTCTGGTGGTGAATTAATGGAAGCACTTGAACCTTTTATGAAAAGTGCTTCTTCTTCTCCTTCTTCTAA
TTTCCCTCCTTCTATTTCTACTCCTTTCCCTTCTTCTGATTTTCACTCTCTTCCTTCATTTCCTCCTCCT
CTTCCTACCCCTACTTCTACCATTTCATATCCTTGCACTTTTTTTTACCAAACAGCACCTCAACCTATGG
GCTCTGAATCTTGTTCCACTTCCACTACTGAAAACACCCAAATCTTTTCAACTGGGTTTTCGGGTTATGG
AATGGAGCAACCAGGCTCAATCGGGTTGAATCAATTAACCCCAGCTCAGATCCAACAAATTCAAGCCCAA
ATCAACTTCCAAACCCAACAACAACACCAGATGATGTTCCATGATGGGTACCACCACCATGCATCTACTA
TGAACTTGTTGGGCCCAAAGCCCGTTCAAATGAAGCAATCGGGCTCACCACCAAAGCCCACTAAGCTCTA
CAGAGGCGTTAGACAACGTCACTGGGGAAAGTGGGTAGCTGAGATCCGATTGCCCAAGAACCGGACCCGG
CTTTGGCTTGGCACCTTTGACACTGCTGAAGAAGCTGCGTTGGCCTATGACAAGGCGGCGTATATGCTGC
GTGGCGACTTTGCTAGACTCAACTTTCCCCATCTCCGCCACAACGGTTCCCTTATCGGCGGCGAATTCGG
AGAGTACAATCCATTGCATTCCTCTGTTGATGCTAAGTTGAAGGAGATTTGCGAGAGCTTGGCGCAGGGG
AAGAGCATTGACTCTAGGAAGAAGAAGACGTCCAAAGGGTCTTCCGCGGCCGCGTTGGTGAAAATGGAGG
AAGAGGAGAGCAAGGTGGTGGAAGGTGGATCCGAGAGTGACGGGTCGGGTTCAGGGTCAGGTGGATCCTC
GCCCGTAACTGACCTGACATTTCCGGAGTTTACTCAGGAAGAGTCAACGTGGGACATGTGTTCGGAGAAT
ACGTTGTTGCAGAAGTATCCATCTCATGAGATTGATTGGGCCGCTTTA
